Addgene plasmid #98919: pKL003
Purpose: Constitutively expresses the voltage indicator PROPS under the Sigma 70 promoter in E. coli.
Depositing lab: Joel Kralj. Depositing organization: University of Colorado, Boulder. Publication: Voltage-gated calcium flux mediates Escherichia coli mechanosensation. Bruni GN, Weekley RA, Dodd BJT, Kralj JM. Proc Natl Acad Sci U S A. 2017 Aug 29;114(35):9445-9450. doi: 10.1073/pnas.1703084114. Epub 2017 Aug 14. PubMed 28808010.
Backbone
  Vector backbone: BB118
  Backbone manufacturer: Bio Bricks - iGem parts combined by Ben Dodd
  Backbone size w/o insert (bp): 2384
  Total vector size (bp): 3155
  Vector type: Bacterial Expression
Growth in bacteria
  Bacterial resistance: Ampicillin, 100 μg/mL
  Growth temperature: 37°C
  Growth strain: DH5alpha
  Growth instructions: ColE1 origin; Depositor recommends BW25113 for expression
  Copy number: High Copy
Gene/Insert
  Gene/Insert name: PROPS (alt name: Proteorhodopsin Optical Proton Sensor)
  Species: Synthetic
  Insert size (bp): 771
  Promoter: BBa_J23118 - Strong Constitutive
  Tag / fusion protein: His (C terminal on insert)
  Cloning method: Gibson Cloning
  Sequencing primers: 5′ tgccacctgacgtctaagaa; 3′ attaccgcctttgagtgagc
Terms and licenses: Academic/Nonprofit Terms; Industry Terms: Not Available to Industry
How to cite: pKL003 was a gift from Joel Kralj (Addgene plasmid # 98919 ; http://n2t.net/addgene:98919 ; RRID:Addgene_98919)
