[The description below was written by a language model from this plasmid's Addgene catalogue record and pLannotate feature annotations shown in this document.]
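Description:
pKL003 is a small (about 3.2 kb) bacterial expression plasmid for constitutive production of the voltage indicator PROPS (Proteorhodopsin Optical Proton Sensor) in E. coli. Its backbone, BB118, was assembled from BioBrick/iGEM parts, and the feature table shows a BioBrick prefix spanning the sequence origin. The plasmid replicates from a high-copy ColE1/pMB1-type origin and is selected with ampicillin through a β-lactamase gene driven by its own bla promoter. It is maintained in a standard cloning strain, while the depositor recommends BW25113 for expression.

The roughly 770 bp synthetic insert was introduced by Gibson assembly. It encodes a protein that the annotation matches to green-light-absorbing proteorhodopsin, a light-driven proton pump from a marine gamma-proteobacterium, from which PROPS is derived. A C-terminal 6xHis tag is fused directly to the coding sequence. Transcription comes from a sigma 70-dependent constitutive promoter of the Anderson series. The catalogue lists it as BBa_J23118 and calls it strong, whereas the automated annotation flags a partial match to the closely related J23119, which probably reflects the similarity of these family members. A fragment of the bacteriophage T7 gene 10 ribosome binding site drives translation. Downstream, a region derived from the rrnB operon, annotated as 5S rRNA sequence followed by part of the T1 terminator, ends transcription. A further putative terminator lies upstream of the promoter region.

Because no inducer is needed, the plasmid gives steady expression of the sensor for optical monitoring of membrane voltage in individual bacteria. The associated work used it to study voltage-gated calcium flux and mechanosensation in E. coli.
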