Features (pLannotate 1.2.2; 11 found; start..end, strand, type, name):
      8..33      +  promoter       J23119(SpeI) promoter (fragment): bacterial promoter (Registry of Standard Biological Parts BBa J23119) modified to end with an SpeI site
     44..61      +  RBS            RBS (fragment): efficient ribosome binding site from bacteriophage T7 gene 10 (Olins and Rangwala, 1989)
     79..822     +  CDS            PRRG_PRB01: Experimental evidence at protein level: Swiss-Prot protein existence level 1. Light-driven proton pump that generates photothrophic energy. From Gamma-proteobacterium EBAC31A08.
    823..840     +  CDS            6xHis: 6xHis affinity tag
    947..1062    +  ncRNA          5S rRNA: Accession: RF00001 - 5S ribosomal RNA
   1066..1103    +  terminator     rrnB T1 terminator (fragment): transcription terminator T1 from the E. coli rrnB gene
   1281..1869    -  rep_origin     ori: high-copy-number ColE1/pMB1/pBR322/pUC origin of replication
   2040..2900    -  CDS            AmpR: β-lactamase; bla; confers resistance to ampicillin, carbenicillin, and related antibiotics
   2901..3005    -  promoter       AmpR promoter: bla
   3095..3138    -  terminator     bacterial terminator: putative bacterial transcription terminator
   3141..7       +  misc_feature   BioBrick prefix (across the origin): BioBrick prefix for parts that do not start with "ATG"
>Addgene plasmid #98919 | pKL003 | addgene full sequence | sequence record 189871 | Addgene NGS Result
TCTAGAGTTGACGGCTAGCTCAGTCCTAGGTATTGTGCTAGCATTAACTTTAAGAAGGAGATATACATAC
CCATGGGTAAATTATTACTGATATTAGGTAGTGTTATTGCACTTCCTACATTTGCTGCAGGTGGTGGTGA
CCTTGATGCTAGTGATTACACTGGTGTTTCTTTTTGGTTAGTTACTGCTGCTTTATTAGCATCTACTGTA
TTTTTCTTTGTTGAAAGAGATAGAGTTTCTGCAAAATGGAAAACATCATTAACTGTATCTGGTCTTGTTA
CTGGTATTGCTTTCTGGCATTACATGTACATGAGAGGGGTATGGATTGAAACTGGTGATTCGCCAACTGT
ATTTAGATACATTAATTGGTTACTAACAGTTCCTCTATTAATATGTGAATTCTACTTAATTCTTGCTGCT
GCAACTAATGTTGCTGGATCATTATTTAAGAAATTACTAGTTGGTTCTCTTGTTATGCTTGTGTTTGGTT
ACATGGGTGAAGCAGGAATCATGGCTGCATGGCCTGCATTCATTATTGGGTGTTTAGCTTGGGTATACAT
GATTTATGAATTATGGGCTGGAGAAGGAAAATCTGCATGTAATACTGCAAGTCCTGCTGTGCAATCAGCT
TACAACACAATGATGTATATTATCATCTTTGGTTGGGCGATTTATCCTGTAGGTTATTTCACAGGTTACC
TGATGGGTGACGGTGGATCAGCTCTTAACTTAAACCTTATCTATAACCTTGCTGACTTTGTTAACAAGAT
TCTATTTGGTTTAATTATATGGAATGTTGCTGTTAAAGAATCTTCTAATGCTCACCATCACCATCACCAT
TGAGTTTAAACGGTCTCCAGCTTGGCTGTTTTGGCGGATGAGAGAAGATTTTCAGCCTGATACAGATTAA
ATCAGAACGCAGAAGCGGTCTGATAAAACAGAATTTGCCTGGCGGCAGTAGCGCGGTGGTCCCACCTGAC
CCCATGCCGAACTCAGAAGTGAAACGCCGTAGCGCCGATGGTAGTGTGGGGTCTCCCCATGCGAGAGTAG
GGAACTGCCAGGCATCAAATAAAACGAAAGGCTCAGTCGAAAGACTGGGCCTTGGCTTCCTCGCTCACTG
ACTCGCTGCGCTCGGTCGTTCGGCTGCGGCGAGCGGTATCAGCTCACTCAAAGGCGGTAATACGGTTATC
CACAGAATCAGGGGATAACGCAGGAAAGAACATGTGAGCAAAAGGCCAGCAAAAGGCCAGGAACCGTAAA
AAGGCCGCGTTGCTGGCGTTTTTCCACAGGCTCCGCCCCCCTGACGAGCATCACAAAAATCGACGCTCAA
GTCAGAGGTGGCGAAACCCGACAGGACTATAAAGATACCAGGCGTTTCCCCCTGGAAGCTCCCTCGTGCG
CTCTCCTGTTCCGACCCTGCCGCTTACCGGATACCTGTCCGCCTTTCTCCCTTCGGGAAGCGTGGCGCTT
TCTCATAGCTCACGCTGTAGGTATCTCAGTTCGGTGTAGGTCGTTCGCTCCAAGCTGGGCTGTGTGCACG
AACCCCCCGTTCAGCCCGACCGCTGCGCCTTATCCGGTAACTATCGTCTTGAGTCCAACCCGGTAAGACA
CGACTTATCGCCACTGGCAGCAGCCACTGGTAACAGGATTAGCAGAGCGAGGTATGTAGGCGGTGCTACA
GAGTTCTTGAAGTGGTGGCCTAACTACGGCTACACTAGAAGAACAGTATTTGGTATCTGCGCTCTGCTGA
AGCCAGTTACCTTCGGAAAAAGAGTTGGTAGCTCTTGATCCGGCAAACAAACCACCGCTGGTAGCGGTGG
TTTTTTTGTTTGCAAGCAGCAGATTACGCGCAGAAAAAAAGGATCTCAAGAAGATCCTTTGATCTTTTCT
ACGGGGTCTGACGCTCAGTGGAACGAAAACTCACGTTAAGGGATTTTGGTCATGAGATTATCAAAAAGGA
TCTTCACCTAGATCCTTTTAAATTAAAAATGAAGTTTTAAATCAATCTAAAGTATATATGAGTAAACTTG
GTCTGACAGTTACCAATGCTTAATCAGTGAGGCACCTATCTCAGCGATCTGTCTATTTCGTTCATCCATA
GTTGCCTGACTCCCCGTCGTGTAGATAACTACGATACGGGAGGGCTTACCATCTGGCCCCAGTGCTGCAA
TGATACCGCGAGACCCACGCTCACCGGCTCCAGATTTATCAGCAATAAACCAGCCAGCCGGAAGGGCCGA
GCGCAGAAGTGGTCCTGCAACTTTATCCGCCTCCATCCAGTCTATTAATTGTTGCCGGGAAGCTAGAGTA
AGTAGTTCGCCAGTTAATAGTTTGCGCAACGTTGTTGCCATTGCTACAGGCATCGTGGTGTCACGCTCGT
CGTTTGGTATGGCTTCATTCAGCTCCGGTTCCCAACGATCAAGGCGAGTTACATGATCCCCCATGTTGTG
CAAAAAAGCGGTTAGCTCCTTCGGTCCTCCGATCGTTGTCAGAAGTAAGTTGGCCGCAGTGTTATCACTC
ATGGTTATGGCAGCACTGCATAATTCTCTTACTGTCATGCCATCCGTAAGATGCTTTTCTGTGACTGGTG
AGTACTCAACCAAGTCATTCTGAGAATAGTGTATGCGGCGACCGAGTTGCTCTTGCCCGGCGTCAATACG
GGATAATACCGCGCCACATAGCAGAACTTTAAAAGTGCTCATCATTGGAAAACGTTCTTCGGGGCGAAAA
CTCTCAAGGATCTTACCGCTGTTGAGATCCAGTTCGATGTAACCCACTCGTGCACCCAACTGATCTTCAG
CATCTTTTACTTTCACCAGCGTTTCTGGGTGAGCAAAAACAGGAAGGCAAAATGCCGCAAAAAAGGGAAT
AAGGGCGACACGGAAATGTTGAATACTCATACTCTTCCTTTTTCAATATTATTGAAGCATTTATCAGGGT
TATTGTCTCATGAGCGGATACATATTTGAATGTATTTAGAAAAATAAACAAATAGGGGTTCCGCGCACAT
TTCCCCGAAAAGTGCCACCTGACGTCTAAGAAACCATTATTATCATGACATTAACCTATAAAAATAGGCG
TATCACGAGGCAGAATTTCAGATAAAAAAAATCCTTAGCTTTCGCTAAGGATGATTTCTGGAATTCGCGG
CCGCT
